Addgene plasmid #178646: pmcherry α-catenin WT
Purpose: express wild-type α-catenin
Depositing lab: Daniel Conway. Depositing organization: Virginia Commonwealth University. Publication: alpha-catenin Dependent Vinculin Recruitment to Adherens Junctions is Antagonistic to Focal Adhesions. Bejar-Padilla V, Cabe JI, Lopez S, Narayanan V, Mezher M, Maruthamuthu V, Conway DE. Mol Biol Cell. 2022 Aug 3:mbcE22020071. doi: 10.1091/mbc.E22-02-0071. PubMed 35921161.
Backbone
  Vector backbone: pmcherryC1
  Backbone size w/o insert (bp): 4721
  Total vector size (bp): 7400
  Vector type: Mammalian Expression
  Selectable markers: Neomycin (select with G418)
Growth in bacteria
  Bacterial resistance: Kanamycin, 50 μg/mL
  Growth temperature: 37°C
  Growth strain: DH5alpha
  Copy number: High Copy
Gene/Insert
  Gene/Insert name: α-catenin (alt name: CTNNA1)
  Species: H. sapiens (human)
  GenBank ID: NM_001903
  Entrez Gene: CTNNA1 (a.k.a. CAP102, MDBS2, MDPT2)
  Tag / fusion protein: mcherry (N terminal on insert)
  Cloning method: Unknown
  Sequencing primers: 5′ mcherryfwd
Resource information
  A portion of this plasmid was derived from a plasmid made by: insert was obtained from Kris DeMali (Peng, JBC 2012)
Terms and licenses: Academic/Nonprofit Terms; Industry Terms: Not Available to Industry
How to cite: pmcherry α-catenin WT was a gift from Daniel Conway (Addgene plasmid # 178646 ; http://n2t.net/addgene:178646 ; RRID:Addgene_178646)
