[The description below was written by a language model from this plasmid's Addgene catalogue record and pLannotate feature annotations shown in this document.]
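Description:
pmcherry α-catenin WT is a mammalian expression plasmid built on the pmCherry-C1 backbone that produces wild-type human α-catenin (CTNNA1) fused at its N terminus to the red fluorescent protein mCherry. In the annotated sequence, the CMV immediate-early enhancer and promoter drive the mCherry coding sequence, which is joined through a short remnant of the multiple cloning site to the full CTNNA1 open reading frame. The transcript ends at the SV40 polyadenylation signal further downstream. Roughly 750 nt between the end of the CTNNA1 coding sequence and the remaining cloning-site fragment carry no annotation. This may be flanking cDNA carried over with the insert, although the record does not say. It may also help explain why the sequenced plasmid (about 8.2 kb) is larger than the 7.4 kb total listed in the catalogue entry.

The plasmid is propagated in E. coli at high copy from a ColE1/pUC-type origin, and it also carries an f1 origin. A single Tn5 aminoglycoside phosphotransferase (NeoR/KanR) gene serves for selection in both hosts. A bacterial promoter upstream of it gives kanamycin resistance in E. coli. The SV40 enhancer/early promoter and the HSV TK polyadenylation signal allow G418 selection of transfected mammalian cells. The short ble, bGH poly(A) and large T antigen matches are fragments of backbone sequence rather than functional elements.

The stated purpose is to express wild-type α-catenin. α-Catenin associates with the cytoplasmic domains of cadherins and links these adhesion complexes to the actin cytoskeleton at adherens junctions, so the mCherry tag lets its localisation be followed by fluorescence microscopy. The associated publication concerns α-catenin-dependent recruitment of vinculin to adherens junctions.
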