Features (pLannotate 1.2.2; 16 found; start..end, strand, type, name):
     61..364     +  enhancer       CMV enhancer: human cytomegalovirus immediate early enhancer
    365..568     +  promoter       CMV promoter: human cytomegalovirus (CMV) immediate early promoter
    613..1320    +  CDS            mCherry: mCherry is a basic (constitutively fluorescent) red fluorescent protein published in 2004, derived from Discosoma sp.. It is reported to be a very rapidly-maturing monomer with low acid sensitivity.
   1321..1354    +  misc_feature   MCS (fragment): multiple cloning site
   1360..4077    +  CDS            CTNNA1: CTNA1_HUMAN - Experimental evidence at protein level: Swiss-Prot protein existence level 1. Associates with the cytoplasmic domain of a variety of cadherins. The association of catenins to cadherins produces a complex which is linked to the actin filament network, and which seems to be of primary importance for cadherins cell-adhesion properties. Can associate with both E- and N-cadherins. Originally believed to be a stable component of E-cadherin/catenin adhesion complexes and to mediate the linkage of cadherins to the actin cytoskeleton at adherens junctions. In contrast, cortical actin was
   4826..4862    +  misc_feature   MCS (fragment): multiple cloning site
   4879..4963    +  CDS            large T antigen (fragment): large T antigen from SV40 (simian virus 40)
   4986..5107    +  polyA_signal   SV40 poly(A) signal: SV40 polyadenylation signal
   5141..5569    -  rep_origin     f1 ori (sequence partly withheld): f1 bacteriophage origin of replication; arrow indicates direction of (+) strand synthesis
   5596..5700    +  promoter       AmpR promoter: bla
   5702..6059    +  promoter       SV40 promoter: SV40 enhancer and early promoter
   6094..6888    +  CDS            NeoR/KanR: aminoglycoside phosphotransferase from Tn5; aph(3')-II (or nptII); confers resistance to neomycin, kanamycin, and G418 (Geneticin®)
   6909..7061    +  CDS            ble (fragment): BLE_KLEPN - Experimental evidence at protein level: Swiss-Prot protein existence level 1. Binding protein with a strong affinity to the bleomycin family of antibiotics. Binds to CL990; an antimitotic-antibiotic compound. From Klebsiella pneumoniae.
   7120..7167    +  polyA_signal   HSV TK poly(A) signal: herpes simplex virus thymidine kinase polyadenylation signal (Cole and Stacy, 1985)
   7258..7274    -  polyA_signal   bGH poly(A) signal (fragment): bovine growth hormone polyadenylation signal
   7496..8084    +  rep_origin     ori: high-copy-number ColE1/pMB1/pBR322/pUC origin of replication
>Addgene plasmid #178646 | pmcherry α-catenin WT | addgene full sequence | sequence record 351551 | Addgene NGS Result
TAGTTATTAATAGTAATCAATTACGGGGTCATTAGTTCATAGCCCATATATGGAGTTCCGCGTTACATAA
CTTACGGTAAATGGCCCGCCTGGCTGACCGCCCAACGACCCCCGCCCATTGACGTCAATAATGACGTATG
TTCCCATAGTAACGCCAATAGGGACTTTCCATTGACGTCAATGGGTGGAGTATTTACGGTAAACTGCCCA
CTTGGCAGTACATCAAGTGTATCATATGCCAAGTACGCCCCCTATTGACGTCAATGACGGTAAATGGCCC
GCCTGGCATTATGCCCAGTACATGACCTTATGGGACTTTCCTACTTGGCAGTACATCTACGTATTAGTCA
TCGCTATTACCATGGTGATGCGGTTTTGGCAGTACATCAATGGGCGTGGATAGCGGTTTGACTCACGGGG
ATTTCCAAGTCTCCACCCCATTGACGTCAATGGGAGTTTGTTTTGGCACCAAAATCAACGGGACTTTCCA
AAATGTCGTAACAACTCCGCCCCATTGACGCAAATGGGCGGTAGGCGTGTACGGTGGGAGGTCTATATAA
GCAGAGCTGGTTTAGTGAACCGTCAGATCCGCTAGCGCTACCGGTCGCCACCATGGTGAGCAAGGGCGAG
GAGGATAACATGGCCATCATCAAGGAGTTCATGCGCTTCAAGGTGCACATGGAGGGCTCCGTGAACGGCC
ACGAGTTCGAGATCGAGGGCGAGGGCGAGGGCCGCCCCTACGAGGGCACCCAGACCGCCAAGCTGAAGGT
GACCAAGGGTGGCCCCCTGCCCTTCGCCTGGGACATCCTGTCCCCTCAGTTCATGTACGGCTCCAAGGCC
TACGTGAAGCACCCCGCCGACATCCCCGACTACTTGAAGCTGTCCTTCCCCGAGGGCTTCAAGTGGGAGC
GCGTGATGAACTTCGAGGACGGCGGCGTGGTGACCGTGACCCAGGACTCCTCCCTGCAGGACGGCGAGTT
CATCTACAAGGTGAAGCTGCGCGGCACCAACTTCCCCTCCGACGGCCCCGTAATGCAGAAGAAGACCATG
GGCTGGGAGGCCTCCTCCGAGCGGATGTACCCCGAGGACGGCGCCCTGAAGGGCGAGATCAAGCAGAGGC
TGAAGCTGAAGGACGGCGGCCACTACGACGCTGAGGTCAAGACCACCTACAAGGCCAAGAAGCCCGTGCA
GCTGCCCGGCGCCTACAACGTCAACATCAAGTTGGACATCACCTCCCACAACGAGGACTACACCATCGTG
GAACAGTACGAACGCGCCGAGGGCCGCCACTCCACCGGCGGCATGGACGAGCTGTACAAGCCGGACTCAG
ATCTCGAGCTCAAGCTTCGAATTCCGGAAATGACTGCTGTCCATGCAGGCAACATAAACTTCAAGTGGGA
TCCTAAAAGTCTAGAGATCAGGACTCTGGCAGTTGAGAGACTGTTGGAGCCTCTTGTTACACAGGTTACA
ACCCTTGTAAACACCAATAGTAAAGGGCCCTCTAATAAGAAGAGAGGTCGTTCTAAGAAGGCCCATGTTT
TGGCTGCATCTGTTGAACAAGCAACTGAGAATTTCTTGGAGAAGGGGGATAAAATTGCGAAGGAGAGCCA
GTTTCTCAAGGAGGAGCTTGTGGCTGCTGTAGAAGATGTTCGAAAACAAGGTGATTTGATGAAGGCTGCT
GCAGGAGAGTTCGCAGATGATCCCTGCTCTTCTGTGAAGCGAGGCAACATGGTTCGGGCAGCTCGAGCTT
TGCTCTCTGCTGTTACCCGGTTGCTGATTTTGGCTGACATGGCAGATGTCTACAAATTACTTGTTCAGCT
GAAAGTTGTGGAAGATGGTATCTTGAAGTTGAGGAATGCTGGCAATGAACAAGACTTAGGAATCCAGTAT
AAAGCCCTAAAACCTGAAGTGGATAAGCTGAACATTATGGCAGCCAAAAGACAACAGGAATTGAAAGATG
TTGGCCATCGTGATCAGATGGCTGCAGCTAGAGGAATCCTGCAGAAGAACGTTCCGATCCTCTATACTGC
ATCCCAGGCATGCCTACAGCACCCTGATGTCGCAGCCTATAAGGCCAACAGGGACCTGATATACAAGCAG
CTGCAGCAGGCGGTCACAGGCATTTCCAATGCAGCCCAGGCCACTGCCTCAGACGATGCCTCACAGCACC
AGGGTGGAGGAGGAGGAGAACTGGCATATGCACTCAATAACTTTGACAAACAAATCATTGTGGACCCCTT
GAGCTTCAGCGAGGAGCGCTTTAGGCCTTCCCTGGAGGAGCGTCTGGAAAGCATCATTAGTGGGGCTGCC
TTGATGGCCGACTCGTCCTGCACGCGTGATGACCGTCGTGAGCGAATTGTGGCAGAGTGTAATGCTGTCC
GCCAGGCCCTGCAGGACCTGCTTTCGGAGTACATGGGCAATGCTGGACGTAAAGAAAGAAGTGATGCACT
CAATTCTGCAATAGATAAAATGACCAAGAAGACCAGGGACTTGCGTAGACAGCTCCGCAAAGCTGTCATG
GACCACGTTTCAGATTCTTTCCTGGAAACCAATGTTCCACTTTTGGTATTGATTGAAGCTGCAAAGAATG
GAAATGAGAAAGAAGTTAAGGAGTATGCCCAAGTTTTCCGTGAACATGCCAACAAATTGATTGAGGTTGC
CAACTTGGCCTGTTCCATCTCAAATAATGAAGAAGGTGTAAAGCTTGTTCGAATGTCTGCAAGCCAGTTA
GAAGCCCTCTGTCCTCAGGTTATTAATGCTGCACTGGCTTTAGCAGCAAAACCACAGAGTAAACTGGCCC
AAGAGAACATGGATCTTTTTAAAGAACAATGGGAAAAACAAGTCCGTGTTCTCACAGATGCTGTCGATGA
CATTACTTCCATTGATGACTTCTTGGCTGTCTCAGAGAATCACATTTTGGAAGATGTGAACAAATGTGTC
ATTGCTCTCCAAGAGAAGGATGTGGATGGCCTGGACCGCACAGCTGGTGCAATTCGAGGCCGGGCAGCCC
GGGTCATTCACGTAGTCACCTCAGAGATGGACAACTATGAGCCAGGAGTCTACACAGAGAAGGTTCTGGA
AGCCACTAAGCTGCTCTCCAACACAGTCATGCCACGTTTTACTGAGCAAGTAGAAGCAGCCGTGGAAGCC
CTCAGCTCGGACCCTGCCCAGCCCATGGATGAGAATGAGTTTATCGATGCTTCCCGCCTGGTATATGATG
GCATCCGGGACATCAGGAAAGCAGTGCTGATGATAAGGACCCCTGAGGAGTTGGATGACTCTGACTTTGA
GACAGAAGATTTTGATGTCAGAAGCAGGACGAGCGTCCAGACAGAAGACGATCAGCTGATAGCTGGCCAG
AGTGCCCGGGCGATCATGGCTCAGCTTCCCCAGGAGCAAAAAGCGAAGATTGCGGAACAGGTGGCCAGCT
TCCAGGAAGAAAAGAGCAAGCTGGATGCTGAAGTGTCCAAATGGGACGACAGTGGCAATGACATCATTGT
GCTGGCCAAGCAGATGTGCATGATTATGATGGAGATGACAGACTTTACCCGAGGTAAAGGACCACTCAAA
AATACATCGGATGTCATCAGTGCTGCCAAGAAAATTGCTGAGGCAGGATCCAGGATGGACAAGCTTGGCC
GCACCATTGCAGACCATTGCCCCGACTCGGCTTGCAAGCAGGACCTGCTGGCCTACCTGCAACGCATCGC
CCTCTACTGCCACCAGCTGAACATCTGCAGCAAGGTCAAGGCCGAGGTGCAGAATCTCGGCGGGGAGCTT
GTTGTCTCTGGGGTGGACAGCGCCATGTCCCTGATCCAGGCAGCCAAGAACTTGATGAATGCTGTGGTGC
AGACAGTGAAGGCATCCTACGTCGCCTCTACCAAATACCAAAAGTCACAGGGTATGGCTTCCCTCAACCT
TCCTGCTGTGTCATGGAAGATGAAGGCACCAGAGAAAAAGCCATTGGTGAAGAGAGAGAAACAGGATGAG
ACACAGACCAAGATTAAACGGGCATCTCAGAAGAAGCACGTGAACCCGGTGCAGGCCCTCAGCGAGTTCA
AAGCTATGGACAGCATCTAAGTCTGCCCAGGCCGGCCGCCCCCACCCCTCTGGGCTCCTGAATATCAGTC
ACTGTTCGTCACTCAAATGAATTTGCTAAATACAACACTGATACTAGATTCCACAGGGAAATGGGCAGAC
TGAACCAGTCCAGGTGGTGAATTTTCCAAGAACATAGTTTAAGTTGATTAAAAATGCTTTTAGAATGCAG
GAGCCTACTTCTAGCTGTATTTTTTGTATGCTTAAATAAAAATAAAAATTCATAACCAAAGAGAATCCCA
CATTAGCTTGTTAGTAATGCTCTGACCAAGCCGAGATGCCCATTCTCTTAGTGATGGCGGCGTTAGGGTT
TGAGAGAAGGGAATTTGGCTCAACTTCAGTTGAGAGGGTGCAGTCCAGACAGCTTGACTGCTTTTAAATG
ACCAAAGATGACCTGTGGTAAGCAACCTGGGCATCTTAGGAAGCAGTCCCTGGAGAAGGCATGTTCCCAG
AAAGGTCTCTGGAGGGACAAACTCACTCAGTAAAACATAATGTATCATGAAGAAAACTGATTCTCTATGA
CATGAAATGAAAATTTTAATGCATTGTTATAATTACTAATGTACGCTGCTGCAGGACATTAATAAAGTTG
CTTTTTTAGGCTACAGTGTCTCGATGCCATAATCAGAACACACTTTTTTTCCTCTTTCTCCCAGCTTCAA
ATGCAAATTCATCATTGGGCTCACTTCTAATAACTGCAGTGTTTCCCGCCTTGGGCTTGCAGCCGGAATT
CTGCAGTCGACGGTACCGCGGGCCCGGGATCCACCGGATCTAGATAACTGATCATAATCAGCCATACCAC
ATTTGTAGAGGTTTTACTTGCTTTAAAAAACCTCCCACACCTCCCCCTGAACCTGAAACATAAAATGAAT
GCAATTGTTGTTGTTAACTTGTTTATTGCAGCTTATAATGGTTACAAATAAAGCAATAGCATCACAAATT
TCACAAATAAAGCATTTTTTTCACTGCATTCTAGTTGTGGTTTGTCCAAACTCATCAATGTATCTTAACG
CGTAAATTGTAAGCGTTAATATTTTGTTAAAATTCGCGTTAAATTTTTGTTAAATCAGCTCATTTTTTAA
CCAATAGGCCGAAATCGGCAAAATCCCTTATAAATCAAAAGAATAGACCGAGATAGGGT
[37 nt withheld, positions 5240-5276]
AAAGAACGTGGACTCCAACGTCAAAGG
[49 nt withheld, positions 5304-5352]
T
[91 nt withheld, positions 5354-5444]
G
[124 nt withheld, positions 5446-5569]
CAGGTGGCACTTTTCGGGGAAATGTGCGCGGAACCCCTATTTGTTTATTTTTCTAAATACATTCAAATAT
GTATCCGCTCATGAGACAATAACCCTGATAAATGCTTCAATAATATTGAAAAAGGAAGAGTCCTGAGGCG
GAAAGAACCAGCTGTGGAATGTGTGTCAGTTAGGGTGTGGAAAGTCCCCAGGCTCCCCAGCAGGCAGAAG
TATGCAAAGCATGCATCTCAATTAGTCAGCAACCAGGTGTGGAAAGTCCCCAGGCTCCCCAGCAGGCAGA
AGTATGCAAAGCATGCATCTCAATTAGTCAGCAACCATAGTCCCGCCCCTAACTCCGCCCATCCCGCCCC
TAACTCCGCCCAGTTCCGCCCATTCTCCGCCCCATGGCTGACTAATTTTTTTTATTTATGCAGAGGCCGA
GGCCGCCTCGGCCTCTGAGCTATTCCAGAAGTAGTGAGGAGGCTTTTTTGGAGGCCTAGGCTTTTGCAAA
GATCGATCAAGAGACAGGATGAGGATCGTTTCGCATGATTGAACAAGATGGATTGCACGCAGGTTCTCCG
GCCGCTTGGGTGGAGAGGCTATTCGGCTATGACTGGGCACAACAGACAATCGGCTGCTCTGATGCCGCCG
TGTTCCGGCTGTCAGCGCAGGGGCGCCCGGTTCTTTTTGTCAAGACCGACCTGTCCGGTGCCCTGAATGA
ACTGCAAGACGAGGCAGCGCGGCTATCGTGGCTGGCCACGACGGGCGTTCCTTGCGCAGCTGTGCTCGAC
GTTGTCACTGAAGCGGGAAGGGACTGGCTGCTATTGGGCGAAGTGCCGGGGCAGGATCTCCTGTCATCTC
ACCTTGCTCCTGCCGAGAAAGTATCCATCATGGCTGATGCAATGCGGCGGCTGCATACGCTTGATCCGGC
TACCTGCCCATTCGACCACCAAGCGAAACATCGCATCGAGCGAGCACGTACTCGGATGGAAGCCGGTCTT
GTCGATCAGGATGATCTGGACGAAGAGCATCAGGGGCTCGCGCCAGCCGAACTGTTCGCCAGGCTCAAGG
CGAGCATGCCCGACGGCGAGGATCTCGTCGTGACCCATGGCGATGCCTGCTTGCCGAATATCATGGTGGA
AAATGGCCGCTTTTCTGGATTCATCGACTGTGGCCGGCTGGGTGTGGCGGACCGCTATCAGGACATAGCG
TTGGCTACCCGTGATATTGCTGAAGAGCTTGGCGGCGAATGGGCTGACCGCTTCCTCGTGCTTTACGGTA
TCGCCGCTCCCGATTCGCAGCGCATCGCCTTCTATCGCCTTCTTGACGAGTTCTTCTGAGCGGGACTCTG
GGGTTCGAAATGACCGACCAAGCGACGCCCAACCTGCCATCACGAGATTTCGATTCCACCGCCGCCTTCT
ATGAAAGGTTGGGCTTCGGAATCGTTTTCCGGGACGCCGGCTGGATGATCCTCCAGCGCGGGGATCTCAT
GCTGGAGTTCTTCGCCCACCCTAGGGGGAGGCTAACTGAAACACGGAAGGAGACAATACCGGAAGGAACC
CGCGCTATGACGGCAATAAAAAGACAGAATAAAACGCACGGTGTTGGGTCGTTTGTTCATAAACGCGGGG
TTCGGTCCCAGGGCTGGCACTCTGTCGATACCCCACCGAGACCCCATTGGGGCCAATACGCCCGCGTTTC
TTCCTTTTCCCCACCCCACCCCCCAAGTTCGGGTGAAGGCCCAGGGCTCGCAGCCAACGTCGGGGCGGCA
GGCCCTGCCATAGCCTCAGGTTACTCATATATACTTTAGATTGATTTAAAACTTCATTTTTAATTTAAAA
GGATCTAGGTGAAGATCCTTTTTGATAATCTCATGACCAAAATCCCTTAACGTGAGTTTTCGTTCCACTG
AGCGTCAGACCCCGTAGAAAAGATCAAAGGATCTTCTTGAGATCCTTTTTTTCTGCGCGTAATCTGCTGC
TTGCAAACAAAAAAACCACCGCTACCAGCGGTGGTTTGTTTGCCGGATCAAGAGCTACCAACTCTTTTTC
CGAAGGTAACTGGCTTCAGCAGAGCGCAGATACCAAATACTGTTCTTCTAGTGTAGCCGTAGTTAGGCCA
CCACTTCAAGAACTCTGTAGCACCGCCTACATACCTCGCTCTGCTAATCCTGTTACCAGTGGCTGCTGCC
AGTGGCGATAAGTCGTGTCTTACCGGGTTGGACTCAAGACGATAGTTACCGGATAAGGCGCAGCGGTCGG
GCTGAACGGGGGGTTCGTGCACACAGCCCAGCTTGGAGCGAACGACCTACACCGAACTGAGATACCTACA
GCGTGAGCTATGAGAAAGCGCCACGCTTCCCGAAGGGAGAAAGGCGGACAGGTATCCGGTAAGCGGCAGG
GTCGGAACAGGAGAGCGCACGAGGGAGCTTCCAGGGGGAAACGCCTGGTATCTTTATAGTCCTGTCGGGT
TTCGCCACCTCTGACTTGAGCGTCGATTTTTGTGATGCTCGTCAGGGGGGCGGAGCCTATGGAAAAACGC
CAGCAACGCGGCCTTTTTACGGTTCCTGGCCTTTTGCTGGCCTTTTGCTCACATGTTCTTTCCTGCGTTA
TCCCCTGATTCTGTGGATAACCGTATTACCGCCATGCAT
